>Addgene plasmid #77887 | TRIM24 gRNA (BRDN0001145637) | addgene full sequence | sequence record 188590 | Addgene Assembled Sequence
CCCGGGTGCAAAGATGGATAAAGTTTTAAACAGAGAGGAATCTTTGCAGCTAATGGACCTTCTAGGTCTT
GAAAGGAGTGGGAATTGGCTCCGGTGCCCGTCAGTGGGCAGAGCGCACATCGCCCACAGTCCCCGAGAAG
TTGGGGGGAGGGGTCGGCAATTGATCCGGTGCCTAGAGAAGGTGGCGCGGGGTAAACTGGGAAAGTGATG
TCGTGTACTGGCTCCGCCTTTTTCCCGAGGGTGGGGGAGAACCGTATATAAGTGCAGTAGTCGCCGTGAA
CGTTCTTTTTCGCAACGGGTTTGCCGCCAGAACACAGGTAAGTGCCGTGTGTGGTTCCCGCGGGCCTGGC
CTCTTTACGGGTTATGGCCCTTGCGTGCCTTGAATTACTTCCACCTGGCTGCAGTACGTGATTCTTGATC
CCGAGCTTCGGGTTGGAAGTGGGTGGGAGAGTTCGAGGCCTTGCGCTTAAGGAGCCCCTTCGCCTCGTGC
TTGAGTTGAGGCCTGGCCTGGGCGCTGGGGCCGCCGCGTGCGAATCTGGTGGCACCTTCGCGCCTGTCTC
GCTGCTTTCGATAAGTCTCTAGCCATTTAAAATTTTTGATGACCTGCTGCGACGCTTTTTTTCTGGCAAG
ATAGTCTTGTAAATGCGGGCCAAGATCTGCACACTGGTATTTCGGTTTTTGGGGCCGCGGGCGGCGACGG
GGCCCGTGCGTCCCAGCGCACATGTTCGGCGAGGCGGGGCCTGCGAGCGCGGCCACCGAGAATCGGACGG
GGGTAGTCTCAAGCTGGCCGGCCTGCTCTGGTGCCTGGCCTCGCGCCGCCGTGTATCGCCCCGCCCTGGG
CGGCAAGGCTGGCCCGGTCGGCACCAGTTGCGTGAGCGGAAAGATGGCCGCTTCCCGGCCCTGCTGCAGG
GAGCTCAAAATGGAGGACGCGGCGCTCGGGAGAGCGGGCGGGTGAGTCACCCACACAAAGGAAAAGGGCC
TTTCCGTCCTCAGCCGTCGCTTCATGTGACTCCACGGAGTACCGGGCGCCGTCCAGGCACCTCGATTAGT
TCTCGAGCTTTTGGAGTACGTCGTCTTTAGGTTGGGGGGAGGGGTTTTATGCGATGGAGTTTCCCCACAC
TGAGTGGGTGGAGACTGAAGTTAGGCCAGCTTGGCACTTGATGTAATTCTCCTTGGAATTTGCCCTTTTT
GAGTTTGGATCTTGGTTCATTCTCAAGCCTCAGACAGTGGTTCAAAGTTTTTTTCTTCCATTTCAGGTGT
CGTGACGTACGGCCACCATGACCGAGTACAAGCCCACGGTGCGCCTCGCCACCCGCGACGACGTCCCCAG
GGCCGTACGCACCCTCGCCGCCGCGTTCGCCGACTACCCCGCCACGCGCCACACCGTCGATCCGGACCGC
CACATCGAGCGGGTCACCGAGCTGCAAGAACTCTTCCTCACGCGCGTCGGGCTCGACATCGGCAAGGTGT
GGGTCGCGGACGACGGCGCCGCCGTGGCGGTCTGGACCACGCCGGAGAGCGTCGAAGCGGGGGCGGTGTT
CGCCGAGATCGGCCCGCGCATGGCCGAGTTGAGCGGTTCCCGGCTGGCCGCGCAGCAACAGATGGAAGGC
CTCCTGGCGCCGCACCGGCCCAAGGAGCCCGCGTGGTTCCTGGCCACCGTCGGAGTCTCGCCCGACCACC
AGGGCAAGGGTCTGGGCAGCGCCGTCGTGCTCCCCGGAGTGGAGGCGGCCGAGCGCGCCGGGGTGCCCGC
CTTCCTGGAGACCTCCGCGCCCCGCAACCTCCCCTTCTACGAGCGGCTCGGCTTCACCGTCACCGCCGAC
GTCGAGGTGCCCGAAGGACCGCGCACCTGGTGCATGACCCGCAAGCCCGGTGCCTGAACGCGTTAAGTCG
ACAATCAACCTCTGGATTACAAAATTTGTGAAAGATTGACTGGTATTCTTAACTATGTTGCTCCTTTTAC
GCTATGTGGATACGCTGCTTTAATGCCTTTGTATCATGCTATTGCTTCCCGTATGGCTTTCATTTTCTCC
TCCTTGTATAAATCCTGGTTGCTGTCTCTTTATGAGGAGTTGTGGCCCGTTGTCAGGCAACGTGGCGTGG
TGTGCACTGTGTTTGCTGACGCAACCCCCACTGGTTGGGGCATTGCCACCACCTGTCAGCTCCTTTCCGG
GACTTTCGCTTTCCCCCTCCCTATTGCCACGGCGGAACTCATCGCCGCCTGCCTTGCCCGCTGCTGGACA
GGGGCTCGGCTGTTGGGCACTGACAATTCCGTGGTGTTGTCGGGGAAATCATCGTCCTTTCCTTGGCTGC
TCGCCTGTGTTGCCACCTGGATTCTGCGCGGGACGTCCTTCTGCTACGTCCCTTCGGCCCTCAATCCAGC
GGACCTTCCTTCCCGCGGCCTGCTGCCGGCTCTGCGGCCTCTTCCGCGTCTTCGCCTTCGCCCTCAGACG
AGTCGGATCTCCCTTTGGGCCGCCTCCCCGCGTCGACTTTAAGACCAATGACTTACAAGGCAGCTGTAGA
TCTTAGCCACTTTTTAAAAGAAAAGGGGGGACTGGAAGGGCTAATTCACTCCCAACGAAGACAAGATCTG
CTTTTTGCTTGTACTGGGTCTCTCTGGTTAGACCAGATCTGAGCCTGGGAGCTCTCTGGCTAACTAGGGA
ACCCACTGCTTAAGCCTCAATAAAGCTTGCCTTGAGTGCTTCAAGTAGTGTGTGCCCGTCTGTTGTGTGA
CTCTGGTAACTAGAGATCCCTCAGACCCTTTTAGTCAGTGTGGAAAATCTCTAGCAGTACGTATAGTAGT
TCATGTCATCTTATTATTCAGTATTTATAACTTGCAAAGAAATGAATATCAGAGAGTGAGAGGAACTTGT
TTATTGCAGCTTATAATGGTTACAAATAAAGCAATAGCATCACAAATTTCACAAATAAAGCATTTTTTTC
ACTGCATTCTAGTTGTGGTTTGTCCAAACTCATCAATGTATCTTATCATGTCTGGCTCTAGCTATCCCGC
CCCTAACTCCGCCCATCCCGCCCCTAACTCCGCCCAGTTCCGCCCATTCTCCGCCCCATGGCTGACTAAT
TTTTTTTATTTATGCAGAGGCCGAGGCCGCCTCGGCCTCTGAGCTATTCCAGAAGTAGTGAGGAGGCTTT
TTTGGAGGCCTAGGGACGTACCCAATTCGCCCTATAGTGAGTCGTATTACGCGCGCTCACTGGCCGTCGT
TTTACAACGTCGTGACTGGGAAAACCCTGGCGTTACCCAACTTAATCGCCTTGCAGCACATCCCCCTTTC
GCCAGCTGGCGTAATAGCGAAGAGGCCCGCACCGATCGCCCTTCCCAACAGTTGCGCAGCCTGAATGGCG
AATGGG
[124 nt withheld, positions 3367-3490]
C
[91 nt withheld, positions 3492-3582]
A
[49 nt withheld, positions 3584-3632]
CCTTTGACGTTGGAGTCCACGTTCTTT
[37 nt withheld, positions 3660-3696]
ACCCTATCTCGGTCTATTCTTTTGATTTATAAGGGATTTTGCCGATTTCGGCCTATTGGTTAAAAAATGA
GCTGATTTAACAAAAATTTAACGCGAATTTTAACAAAATATTAACGCTTACAATTTAGGTGGCACTTTTC
GGGGAAATGTGCGCGGAACCCCTATTTGTTTATTTTTCTAAATACATTCAAATATGTATCCGCTCATGAG
ACAATAACCCTGATAAATGCTTCAATAATATTGAAAAAGGAAGAGTATGAGTATTCAACATTTCCGTGTC
GCCCTTATTCCCTTTTTTGCGGCATTTTGCCTTCCTGTTTTTGCTCACCCAGAAACGCTGGTGAAAGTAA
AAGATGCTGAAGATCAGTTGGGTGCACGAGTGGGTTACATCGAACTGGATCTCAACAGCGGTAAGATCCT
TGAGAGTTTTCGCCCCGAAGAACGTTTTCCAATGATGAGCACTTTTAAAGTTCTGCTATGTGGCGCGGTA
TTATCCCGTATTGACGCCGGGCAAGAGCAACTCGGTCGCCGCATACACTATTCTCAGAATGACTTGGTTG
AGTACTCACCAGTCACAGAAAAGCATCTTACGGATGGCATGACAGTAAGAGAATTATGCAGTGCTGCCAT
AACCATGAGTGATAACACTGCGGCCAACTTACTTCTGACAACGATCGGAGGACCGAAGGAGCTAACCGCT
TTTTTGCACAACATGGGGGATCATGTAACTCGCCTTGATCGTTGGGAACCGGAGCTGAATGAAGCCATAC
CAAACGACGAGCGTGACACCACGATGCCTGTAGCAATGGCAACAACGTTGCGCAAACTATTAACTGGCGA
ACTACTTACTCTAGCTTCCCGGCAACAATTAATAGACTGGATGGAGGCGGATAAAGTTGCAGGACCACTT
CTGCGCTCGGCCCTTCCGGCTGGCTGGTTTATTGCTGATAAATCTGGAGCCGGTGAGCGTGGGTCTCGCG
GTATCATTGCAGCACTGGGGCCAGATGGTAAGCCCTCCCGTATCGTAGTTATCTACACGACGGGGAGTCA
GGCAACTATGGATGAACGAAATAGACAGATCGCTGAGATAGGTGCCTCACTGATTAAGCATTGGTAACTG
TCAGACCAAGTTTACTCATATATACTTTAGATTGATTTAAAACTTCATTTTTAATTTAAAAGGATCTAGG
TGAAGATCCTTTTTGATAATCTCATGACCAAAATCCCTTAACGTGAGTTTTCGTTCCACTGAGCGTCAGA
CCCCGTAGAAAAGATCAAAGGATCTTCTTGAGATCCTTTTTTTCTGCGCGTAATCTGCTGCTTGCAAACA
AAAAAACCACCGCTACCAGCGGTGGTTTGTTTGCCGGATCAAGAGCTACCAACTCTTTTTCCGAAGGTAA
CTGGCTTCAGCAGAGCGCAGATACCAAATACTGTTCTTCTAGTGTAGCCGTAGTTAGGCCACCACTTCAA
GAACTCTGTAGCACCGCCTACATACCTCGCTCTGCTAATCCTGTTACCAGTGGCTGCTGCCAGTGGCGAT
AAGTCGTGTCTTACCGGGTTGGACTCAAGACGATAGTTACCGGATAAGGCGCAGCGGTCGGGCTGAACGG
GGGGTTCGTGCACACAGCCCAGCTTGGAGCGAACGACCTACACCGAACTGAGATACCTACAGCGTGAGCT
ATGAGAAAGCGCCACGCTTCCCGAAGGGAGAAAGGCGGACAGGTATCCGGTAAGCGGCAGGGTCGGAACA
GGAGAGCGCACGAGGGAGCTTCCAGGGGGAAACGCCTGGTATCTTTATAGTCCTGTCGGGTTTCGCCACC
TCTGACTTGAGCGTCGATTTTTGTGATGCTCGTCAGGGGGGCGGAGCCTATGGAAAAACGCCAGCAACGC
GGCCTTTTTACGGTTCCTGGCCTTTTGCTGGCCTTTTGCTCACATGTTCTTTCCTGCGTTATCCCCTGAT
TCTGTGGATAACCGTATTACCGCCTTTGAGTGAGCTGATACCGCTCGCCGCAGCCGAACGACCGAGCGCA
GCGAGTCAGTGAGCGAGGAAGCGGAAGAGCGCCCAATACGCAAACCGCCTCTCCCCGCGCGTTGGCCGAT
TCATTAATGCAGCTGGCACGACAGGTTTCCCGACTGGAAAGCGGGCAGTGAGCGCAACGCAATTAATGTG
AGTTAGCTCACTCATTAGGCACCCCAGGCTTTACACTTTATGCTTCCGGCTCGTATGTTGTGTGGAATTG
TGAGCGGATAACAATTTCACACAGGAAACAGCTATGACCATGATTACGCCAAGCGCGCAATTAACCCTCA
CTAAAGGGAACAAAAGCTGGAGCTGCAAGCTTAATGTAGTCTTATGCAATACTCTTGTAGTCTTGCAACA
TGGTAACGATGAGTTAGCAACATGCCTTACAAGGAGAGAAAAAGCACCGTGCATGCCGATTGGTGGAAGT
AAGGTGGTACGATCGTGCCTTATTAGGAAGGCAACAGACGGGTCTGACATGGATTGGACGAACCACTGAA
TTGCCGCATTGCAGAGATATTGTATTTAAGTGCCTAGCTCGATACATAAACGGGTCTCTCTGGTTAGACC
AGATCTGAGCCTGGGAGCTCTCTGGCTAACTAGGGAACCCACTGCTTAAGCCTCAATAAAGCTTGCCTTG
AGTGCTTCAAGTAGTGTGTGCCCGTCTGTTGTGTGACTCTGGTAACTAGAGATCCCTCAGACCCTTTTAG
TCAGTGTGGAAAATCTCTAGCAGTGGCGCCCGAACAGGGACTTGAAAGCGAAAGGGAAACCAGAGGAGCT
CTCTCGACGCAGGACTCGGCTTGCTGAAGCGCGCACGGCAAGAGGCGAGGGGCGGCGACTGGTGAGTACG
CCAAAAATTTTGACTAGCGGAGGCTAGAAGGAGAGAGATGGGTGCGAGAGCGTCAGTATTAAGCGGGGGA
GAATTAGATCGCGATGGGAAAAAATTCGGTTAAGGCCAGGGGGAAAGAAAAAATATAAATTAAAACATAT
AGTATGGGCAAGCAGGGAGCTAGAACGATTCGCAGTTAATCCTGGCCTGTTAGAAACATCAGAAGGCTGT
AGACAAATACTGGGACAGCTACAACCATCCCTTCAGACAGGATCAGAAGAACTTAGATCATTATATAATA
CAGTAGCAACCCTCTATTGTGTGCATCAAAGGATAGAGATAAAAGACACCAAGGAAGCTTTAGACAAGAT
AGAGGAAGAGCAAAACAAAAGTAAGACCACCGCACAGCAAGCGGCCGCTGATCTTCAGACCTGGAGGAGG
AGATATGAGGGACAATTGGAGAAGTGAATTATATAAATATAAAGTAGTAAAAATTGAACCATTAGGAGTA
GCACCCACCAAGGCAAAGAGAAGAGTGGTGCAGAGAGAAAAAAGAGCAGTGGGAATAGGAGCTTTGTTCC
TTGGGTTCTTGGGAGCAGCAGGAAGCACTATGGGCGCAGCGTCAATGACGCTGACGGTACAGGCCAGACA
ATTATTGTCTGGTATAGTGCAGCAGCAGAACAATTTGCTGAGGGCTATTGAGGCGCAACAGCATCTGTTG
CAACTCACAGTCTGGGGCATCAAGCAGCTCCAGGCAAGAATCCTGGCTGTGGAAAGATACCTAAAGGATC
AACAGCTCCTGGGGATTTGGGGTTGCTCTGGAAAACTCATTTGCACCACTGCTGTGCCTTGGAATGCTAG
TTGGAGTAATAAATCTCTGGAACAGATTTGGAATCACACGACCTGGATGGAGTGGGACAGAGAAATTAAC
AATTACACAAGCTTAATACACTCCTTAATTGAAGAATCGCAAAACCAGCAAGAAAAGAATGAACAAGAAT
TATTGGAATTAGATAAATGGGCAAGTTTGTGGAATTGGTTTAACATAACAAATTGGCTGTGGTATATAAA
ATTATTCATAATGATAGTAGGAGGCTTGGTAGGTTTAAGAATAGTTTTTGCTGTACTTTCTATAGTGAAT
AGAGTTAGGCAGGGATATTCACCATTATCGTTTCAGACCCACCTCCCAACCCCGAGGGGACCCAGAGAGG
GCCTATTTCCCATGATTCCTTCATATTTGCATATACGATACAAGGCTGTTAGAGAGATAATTAGAATTAA
TTTGACTGTAAACACAAAGATATTAGTACAAAATACGTGACGTAGAAAGTAATAATTTCTTGGGTAGTTT
GCAGTTTTAAAATTATGTTTTAAAATGGACTATCATATGCTTACCGTAACTTGAAAGTATTTCGATTTCT
TGGCTTTATATATCTTGTGGAAAGGACGAAACACCGGCACTAGGTGAACGTATTGGGTTTTAGAGCTAGA
AATAGCAAGTTAAAATAAGGCTAGTCCGTTATCAACTTGAAAAAGTGGCACCGAGTCGGTGCTTTTTTAA
GCTTGGCGTAACTAGATCTTGAGACAAATGGCAGTATTCATCCACAATTTTAAAAGAAAAGGGGGGATTG
GGGGGTACAGTGCAGGGGAAAGAATAGTAGACATAATAGCAACAGACATACAAACTAAAGAATTACAAAA
ACAAATTACAAAAATTCAAAATTTTCGGGTTTATTACAGGGACAGCAGAGATCCACTTTGGCGCCGGCTC
GAGGGGG
Features (pLannotate 1.2.2; 29 found; start..end, strand, type, name):
     14..80      +  CDS            small t antigen (fragment): SV40 (simian virus 40) small t antigen
    106..317     +  promoter       EF-1α core promoter: core promoter for human elongation factor EF-1α
    318..1256    +  intron         EF-1α intron A: intron upstream of the start codon of human EF-1α
   1278..1877    +  CDS            PuroR (fragment): puromycin N-acetyltransferase; pac from Streptomyces; confers resistance to puromycin
   1893..2481    +  misc_feature   WPRE: woodchuck hepatitis virus posttranscriptional regulatory element
   2532..2551    +  misc_feature   cPPT/CTS (fragment): central polypurine tract and central termination sequence of HIV-1
   2553..2786    +  LTR            3' LTR (ΔU3): self-inactivating 3' long terminal repeat (LTR) from HIV-1
   2864..2985    +  polyA_signal   SV40 poly(A) signal: SV40 polyadenylation signal
   3025..3160    +  rep_origin     SV40 ori: SV40 origin of replication
   3181..3199    -  promoter       T7 promoter: promoter for bacteriophage T7 RNA polymerase
   3207..3362    +  CDS            lacZα (fragment): LacZα fragment of β-galactosidase; lacZ fragment
   3367..3795    +  rep_origin     f1 ori (sequence partly withheld): f1 bacteriophage origin of replication; arrow indicates direction of (+) strand synthesis
   3848..3952    +  promoter       AmpR promoter: bla
   3953..4813    +  CDS            AmpR: β-lactamase; bla; confers resistance to ampicillin, carbenicillin, and related antibiotics
   4984..5572    +  rep_origin     ori: high-copy-number ColE1/pMB1/pBR322/pUC origin of replication
   5755..5847    +  CDS            lacI (fragment): lac repressor; lacI; The lac repressor binds to the lac operator to inhibit transcription in E. coli. This inhibition can be relieved by adding lactose or isopropyl-β-D-thiogalactopyranoside (IPTG).
   5860..5881    +  protein_bind   CAP binding site: CAP binding activates transcription in the presence of cAMP. E. coli catabolite activator protein
   5896..5926    +  promoter       lac promoter: promoter for the E. coli lac operon
   5934..5950    +  protein_bind   lac operator: The lac repressor binds to the lac operator to inhibit transcription in E. coli. This inhibition can be relieved by adding lactose or isopropyl-β-D-thiogalactopyranoside (IPTG). lac repressor encoded by lacI
   5995..6013    +  promoter       T3 promoter: promoter for bacteriophage T3 RNA polymerase
   6041..6267    +  promoter       RSV promoter: Rous sarcoma virus enhancer/promoter
   6268..6448    +  LTR            5' LTR (truncated): truncated 5' long terminal repeat (LTR) from HIV-1
   6495..6620    +  misc_feature   HIV-1 Ψ: packaging signal of human immunodeficiency virus type 1
   6604..6967    +  CDS            HIV-1 gag (fragment): gag protein from human immunodeficiency virus 1; gag
   7113..7346    +  misc_feature   RRE: The Rev response element (RRE) of HIV-1 allows for Rev-dependent mRNA export from the nucleus to the cytoplasm.
   7723..7749    +  CDS            Rev (fragment): human immunodeficiency virus 1 (HIV-1) Rev protein; rev; enhances nuclear export of unspliced and incompletely spliced viral mRNAs
   7753..7993    +  promoter       U6 promoter: RNA polymerase III promoter for human U6 snRNA
   8023..8098    +  misc_RNA       gRNA scaffold: guide RNA scaffold for the Streptococcus pyogenes CRISPR/Cas9 system
   8154..8271    +  misc_feature   cPPT/CTS: central polypurine tract and central termination sequence of HIV-1
