[The description below was written by a language model from this plasmid's Addgene catalogue record and pLannotate feature annotations shown in this document.]
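Description:
TRIM24 gRNA (BRDN0001145637) is a third-generation lentiviral CRISPR guide plasmid built on the lentiGuide-Puro backbone and carrying a single guide RNA directed against human TRIM24 (also known as TIF1α). It is propagated in E. coli as a high-copy plasmid through a ColE1/pUC-type origin with ampicillin selection (AmpR). The backbone also retains an f1 origin, an SV40 origin and residual lac, T7 and T3 promoter elements from the parental cloning vector.

The lentiviral transfer cassette begins with an RSV promoter fused to a truncated HIV-1 5' LTR, which drives Tat-independent production of the genomic RNA. This is followed by the Ψ packaging signal with a partial gag sequence, the Rev response element for nuclear export, and a cPPT/CTS that aids nuclear import of the reverse-transcribed genome. Within this framework a human U6 RNA polymerase III promoter transcribes the TRIM24-specific spacer joined to the Streptococcus pyogenes Cas9 guide RNA scaffold. Downstream, the EF-1α core promoter with its intron A drives puromycin N-acetyltransferase so that transduced mammalian cells can be selected. A WPRE enhances transcript expression, and a self-inactivating ΔU3 3' LTR limits LTR-driven transcription after integration.

The plasmid does not encode Cas9, so it must be paired with a separate Cas9 vector or used in cells already expressing the nuclease. According to the depositor, the guide was designed against two TRIM24 reference transcripts and belongs to a human kinome gRNA collection. That collection is associated with work on optimised sgRNA design rules for high on-target activity and reduced off-target effects. Its typical use is Cas9-mediated disruption of TRIM24 in human cells.
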