Addgene plasmid #77887: TRIM24 gRNA (BRDN0001145637)
Purpose: 3rd generation lentiviral gRNA plasmid targeting human TRIM24
Depositing lab: John Doench & David Root. Depositing organization: Broad Institute. Publication: Optimized sgRNA design to maximize activity and minimize off-target effects of CRISPR-Cas9. Doench JG, Fusi N, Sullender M, Hegde M, Vaimberg EW, Donovan KF, Smith I, Tothova Z, Wilen C, Orchard R, Virgin HW, Listgarten J, Root DE. Nat Biotechnol. 2016 Jan 18. doi: 10.1038/nbt.3437. PubMed 26780180.
Backbone
  Vector backbone: lentiGuide-Puro
  Backbone manufacturer: Zhang Lab (Addgene plasmid # 52963)
  Vector type: Mammalian Expression, Lentiviral, CRISPR
  Selectable markers: Puromycin
Growth in bacteria
  Bacterial resistance: Ampicillin, 100 μg/mL
  Growth temperature: 37°C
  Growth strain: DH5alpha
  Copy number: High Copy
Gene/Insert
  Gene/Insert name: TRIM24 (alt names: TRIM24; NM_003852.3)
  gRNA/shRNA sequence: GCACTAGGTGAACGTATTGG
  Species: H. sapiens (human)
  Entrez Gene: TRIM24 (a.k.a. PTC6, RNF82, TF1A, TIF1, TIF1A, TIF1ALPHA, hTIF1)
  Promoter: hU6
  Cloning method: Unknown
  Sequencing primers: 5′ U6-F; 3′ pS2-R
Terms and licenses: Academic/Nonprofit Terms; Industry Terms: Not Available to Industry
Depositor comments: The gRNA was designed to target the following Genbank reference sequence(s): NM_003852.3,NM_015905.2. Note that this plasmid does NOT contain Cas9. It should be used in conjunction with lentiCas9-Blast (Addgene #52962) or otherwise with cell lines already expressing Cas9. Browse the full kinome gRNA library at http://www.addgene.org/pooled-library/broadgpp-human-kinome/ or visit http://www.broadinstitute.org/rnai/public/ for detailed protocols and information.
How to cite: TRIM24 gRNA (BRDN0001145637) was a gift from John Doench & David Root (Addgene plasmid # 77887 ; http://n2t.net/addgene:77887 ; RRID:Addgene_77887)
