>Addgene plasmid #77887 | TRIM24 gRNA (BRDN0001145637) | depositor partial sequence | sequence record 145347 | Target Sequence
GCACTAGGTGAACGTATTGG
