>Addgene plasmid #77887 | TRIM24 gRNA (BRDN0001145637) | addgene partial sequence | sequence record 188589 | hU6-F
GGCGTAGAAAGTAATAATTTCTTGGGTAGTTTGCAGNTTTAAAATTATGTTTTAAAATGGACTATCATAT
GCTTACCGTAACTTGAAAGTATTTCGATTTCTTGGCTTTATATATCTTGTGGAAAGGACGAAACACCGGC
ACTAGGTGAACGTATTGGGTTTTAGAGCTAGAAATAGCAAGTTAAAATAAGGCTAGTCCGTTATCAACTT
GAAAAAGTGGCACCGAGTCGGTGCTTTTTTAAGCTTGGCGTAACTAGATCTTGAGACAAATGGCAGTATT
CATCCACAATTTTAAAAGAAAAGGGGGGATTGGGGGGTACAGTGCAGGGGAAAGAATAGTAGACATAATA
GCAACAGACATACAAACTAAAGAATTACAAAAACAAATTACAAAAATTCAAAATTTTCGGGTTTATTACA
GGGACAGCAGAGATCCACTTTGGCGCCGGCTCGAGGGGGCCCGGGTGCAAAGATGGATAAAGTTTTAAAC
AGAGAGGAATCTTTGCAGCTAATGGGACCTTCTAGGTCTTGAAAGGAGTGGGAATTGNCTCCGGTGCCCG
TCAGTGGGGC
